>Addgene plasmid #21036 | pBS-hBAF60c | addgene partial sequence | sequence record 27353 | 21036 with T7
CGTCGGGGCCCCCCTCGAGGTCGACGGTATCGATAAGCTTGATATCGAATTCCGGCGCAGGCGCCGGGCC
GAGCCGAGCGCCGAGCAGGGAGCGGGCGGCCGCGCTCCGGGCCGGGGTCCCGGGGGAGCAGATCCTCAGA
ATGGCCCTTGGTGCTGCAGGCGCGGTGGGCTCCGGGCCCAGGCACCGAGGGGGCACTGGATGACTCTCCA
GGTGCAGGACCCTGCCATCTATGACTCCAGGTCTTCAGCACCCACCCACCGTGGTACAGCGCCCCGGGAT
GCCGTCTGGAGCCCGGATGCCCCACCAGGGGGCGCCCATGGGCCCCCCGGGCTCCCCGTACATGGGCAGC
CCCGCCGTGCGACCCGGCCTGGCCCCCGCGGGCATGGAGCCCGCCCGCAAGCGAGCAGCGCCCCCGCCCG
GGCAGAGCCAGGCACAGAGCCAGGGCCAGCCGGTGCCCACCGCCCCCGCGCGGAGCCGCAGTGCCAAGAG
GAGGAAGATGGCTGACAAAATCCTCCCTCAAAGGATTCGGGAGCTGGTCCCCGAGTCCCAGGCTTACATG
GACCTCTTGGCATTTGAGAGGAAACTGGATCAAACCATCATGCGGAAGCGGGTGGACATCCAGGAGGCTC
TGAAGAGGCCCATGAAGCAAAAGCGGAAGCTGCGACTCTATATCTCCAACACTTTTAA
