[The description below was written by a language model from this plasmid's Addgene catalogue record.]
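Description:
pBS-hBAF60c is a bacterial cloning phagemid carrying the human BAF60c cDNA (gene symbol SMARCD3) in the pBluescript SK(-) backbone from Stratagene. The backbone is about 2.96 kb and the insert is recorded as 1,724 bp, giving a construct of roughly 4.7 kb. It is maintained in E. coli at high copy number under ampicillin selection. As a phagemid, pBluescript also carries an f1 origin that allows single-stranded DNA to be rescued with helper phage, although no feature table is supplied here to confirm individual elements.

The insert was cloned by restriction digestion into the EcoRI site of the polylinker, and both flanking EcoRI sites are preserved, so the fragment can be released intact with a single enzyme. Because the same site is used at both ends, the cloning is not directional, and the record does not state the orientation of the insert. T7 and T3 primers are listed for sequencing from either side, consistent with the phage promoters that flank the pBluescript multiple cloning site and can drive in vitro transcription of either strand. No eukaryotic promoter, epitope tag or reporter is recorded, so this is not a mammalian expression construct.

BAF60c is a subunit of the mammalian SWI/SNF (BAF) chromatin remodelling complex, and the plasmid derives from work characterising the diversity of those complexes. It is best regarded as a source clone for the human cDNA, for example for sequencing, subcloning into expression vectors, or generating probes or transcripts in vitro. The record does not state whether the insert contains untranslated regions in addition to the coding sequence.
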