Addgene plasmid #21036: pBS-hBAF60c
Depositing lab: Jerry Crabtree. Depositing organization: Stanford University. Publication: Diversity and specialization of mammalian SWI/SNF complexes. Wang W, Xue Y, Zhou S, Kuo A, Cairns BR, Crabtree GR. Genes Dev. 1996 Sep 1. 10(17):2117-30. 10.1101/gad.10.17.2117 PubMed 8804307.
Backbone
  Vector backbone: pBlueScript SK(-)
  Backbone manufacturer: Stratagene
  Backbone size w/o insert (bp): 2961
  Vector type: phagemid
Growth in bacteria
  Bacterial resistance: Ampicillin, 100 μg/mL
  Growth temperature: 37°C
  Growth strain: DH5alpha
  Copy number: High Copy
Gene/Insert
  Gene/Insert name: BAF60c (alt name: SMARCD3)
  Species: H. sapiens (human)
  Insert size (bp): 1724
  Entrez Gene: SMARCD3 (a.k.a. BAF60C, CRACD3, Rsc6p)
  Cloning method: Restriction Enzyme; 5′ cloning site EcoR1 (not destroyed); 3′ cloning site EcoR1 (not destroyed)
  Sequencing primers: 5′ T7; 3′ T3
Terms and licenses: Academic/Nonprofit Terms; Industry Terms: Not Available to Industry
How to cite: pBS-hBAF60c was a gift from Jerry Crabtree (Addgene plasmid # 21036 ; http://n2t.net/addgene:21036 ; RRID:Addgene_21036)
